Addgene plasmid #127984: pAC1750
Purpose: AMA1 plasmid with Aspergillus optimized Cpf1, ble selection marker, and USER cassette (PacI/Nt.BbvCI)
Depositing lab: Uffe Mortensen. Depositing organization: Danmarks Tekniske Universitet. Publication: Cpf1 enables fast and efficient genome editing in Aspergilli. Vanegas KG, Jarczynska ZD, Strucko T, Mortensen UH. Fungal Biol Biotechnol. 2019 May 1;6:6. doi: 10.1186/s40694-019-0069-6. eCollection 2019. PubMed 31061713.
Backbone
  Vector backbone: pAC575
  Backbone size w/o insert (bp): 10152
  Total vector size (bp): 15409
  Vector type: Bacterial Expression, CRISPR ; Fungal Expression
  Selectable markers: Zeocin ; Bleomycin ; Phleomycin
Growth in bacteria
  Bacterial resistance: Ampicillin, 100 μg/mL
  Growth temperature: 37°C
  Growth strain: DH5alpha
  Copy number: Unknown
Gene/Insert
  Gene/Insert name: Cpf1 (alt name: Lb_Cpf1 ; Cas12a)
  Species: Synthetic; Lachnospiraceae bacterium
  Insert size (bp): 3846
  Mutation: codon optimized for Aspergillus nidulans
  Promoter: Aspergillus nidulans tef1 promoter
  Tag / fusion protein: SV40 NLS (C terminal on insert)
  Cloning method: Unknown
  Sequencing primers: 5′ CTTCTCTGCTCAGCACCTCTACG; 3′ GCTTTACGGGAAGAGCTGAGAT
Resource information
  A portion of this plasmid was derived from a plasmid made by: The cpf1 gene contained in the vector is custom made version that we bought from Thermo Fisher Scientific.
Terms and licenses: Academic/Nonprofit Terms; Industry Terms: Not Available to Industry
Depositor comments: AMA1 sequence contains multiple ambiguous bases that are likely mixed nucleotide populations. AMA1 is a palindrome and thus difficult to sequence. Dep. confirms the mixed population does not affect plasmid function.
How to cite: pAC1750 was a gift from Uffe Mortensen (Addgene plasmid # 127984 ; http://n2t.net/addgene:127984 ; RRID:Addgene_127984)
