[The description below was written by a language model from this plasmid's Addgene catalogue record and pLannotate feature annotations shown in this document.]
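Description:
pAC1750 is an Escherichia coli–Aspergillus shuttle vector for CRISPR genome editing in filamentous fungi, built on the pAC575 backbone and about 15.4 kb in total. In bacteria it is maintained through a high-copy ColE1/pUC-type origin and selected with ampicillin via the β-lactamase gene. In Aspergillus it replicates autonomously through AMA1, a large palindromic replication element from Aspergillus nidulans that lets the plasmid persist extrachromosomally rather than integrating. The depositor notes that the AMA1 region is hard to sequence and contains ambiguous bases that probably reflect mixed nucleotide populations, and states that these do not affect function. Fungal transformants are selected with the Sh ble gene, flanked by A. nidulans trpC promoter and terminator fragments, which confers resistance to bleomycin, phleomycin and Zeocin. The annotation places this marker cassette between two minimal FRT sites in opposite orientations.

The payload is Cpf1 (Cas12a) from Lachnospiraceae bacterium, a synthetic version codon-optimized for A. nidulans. It carries a C-terminal SV40 nuclear localization signal and is expressed from the A. nidulans tef1 promoter. The automated feature table does not annotate the nuclease gene or its promoter, leaving the stretch between AMA1 and the trpC promoter unlabelled, so these details rest on the catalogue fields. The plasmid also contains a USER cloning cassette opened with PacI and Nt.BbvCI, a site of the kind typically used to insert additional fragments such as guide RNA expression cassettes, although the record does not specify what is meant to be cloned there. Several short annotated fragments (KanR, lacZα, 5S rRNA, rrnB terminators) appear to be backbone remnants. The construct serves as a base vector for Cpf1-mediated genome editing in Aspergilli.
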