Features (pLannotate 1.2.2; 14 found; start..end, strand, type, name):
    862..958     -  promoter       AmpR promoter (fragment): bla
    988..1012    -  CDS            KanR (fragment): aminoglycoside phosphotransferase; aph(3')-Ia; confers resistance to kanamycin
   1041..1156    +  ncRNA          5S rRNA: Accession: RF00001 - 5S ribosomal RNA
   1160..1200    +  terminator     rrnB T1 terminator (fragment): transcription terminator T1 from the E. coli rrnB gene
   1244..1277    +  protein_bind   FRT (minimal): supports FLP-mediated excision but not integration (Turan and Bode, 2011) FLP recombinase from the Saccharomyces cerevisiae 2μ plasmid
   1590..6838    -  rep_origin     AMA1: replication origin from Aspergillus nidulans (Aleksenko and Clutterbuck, 1996)
  12381..12700   +  promoter       trpC promoter (fragment): promoter for Aspergillus nidulans trpC
  12705..13079   +  CDS            BleoR: antibiotic-binding protein; Sh ble from Streptoalloteichus hindustanus; confers resistance to bleomycin, phleomycin, and Zeocin™
  13136..13851   +  terminator     trpC terminator (fragment): trpC; transcription terminator from the Aspergillus nidulans trpC gene (Punt et al., 1987)
  13908..13941   -  protein_bind   FRT (minimal): supports FLP-mediated excision but not integration (Turan and Bode, 2011) FLP recombinase from the Saccharomyces cerevisiae 2μ plasmid
  14411..14430   +  CDS            lacZα (fragment): LacZα fragment of β-galactosidase; lacZ fragment
  14455..14472   -  terminator     rrnB T2 terminator (fragment): transcription terminator T2 from the E. coli rrnB gene
  14697..15285   -  rep_origin     ori: high-copy-number ColE1/pMB1/pBR322/pUC origin of replication
  15407..859     -  CDS            AmpR (across the origin): β-lactamase; bla; confers resistance to ampicillin, carbenicillin, and related antibiotics
>Addgene plasmid #127984 | pAC1750 | addgene full sequence | sequence record 254510 | Addgene NGS Result
ACCAATGCTTAATCAGTGAGGCACCTATCTCAGCGATCTGTCTATTTCGTTCATCCATAGTTGCCTGACT
CCCCGTCGTGTAGATAACTACGATACGGGAGGGCTTACCATCTGGCCCCAGCGCTGCGATGATACCGCGA
GAACCACGCTCACCGGCTCCGGATTTATCAGCAATAAACCAGCCAGCCGGAAGGGCCGAGCGCAGAAGTG
GTCCTGCAACTTTATCCGCCTCCATCCAGTCTATTAATTGTTGCCGGGAAGCTAGAGTAAGTAGTTCGCC
AGTTAATAGTTTGCGCAACGTTGTTGCCATCGCTACAGGCATCGTGGTGTCACGCTCGTCGTTTGGTATG
GCTTCATTCAGCTCCGGTTCCCAACGATCAAGGCGAGTTACATGATCCCCCATGTTGTGCAAAAAAGCGG
TTAGCTCCTTCGGTCCTCCGATCGTTGTCAGAAGTAAGTTGGCCGCAGTGTTATCACTCATGGTTATGGC
AGCGCTACATAATTCTCTTACTGTCATGCCATCCGTAAGATGCTTTTCTGTGACTGGTGAGTACTCAACC
AAGTCATTCTGAGAATAGTGTATGCGGCGACCGAGTTGCTCTTGCCCGGCGTCAATACGGGATAATACCG
CGCCACATAGCAGAACTTTAAAAGTGCTCATCATTGGAAAACGTTCTTCGGGGCGAAAACTCTCAAGGAT
CTTACCGCTGTTGAGATCCAGTTCGATGTAACCCACTCGTGCACCCAACTGATCTTCAGCATCTTTTACT
TTCACCAGCGTTTCTGGGTGAGCAAAAACAGGAAGGCAAAATGCCGCAAAAAAGGGAATAAGGGCGACAC
GGAAATGTTGAATACTCATATTCTTCCTTTTTCAATATTATTGAAGCATTTATCAGGGTTATTGTCTCAT
GAGCGGATACATATTTGAATGTATTTAGAAAAATAAACAAATAGGGGTCAGTGTTACAACCAATTAACCA
ATTCTGAACATTATCGCGAGCCCATTTATACCTGAATATGGCTCATAACACCCCTTGTTTGCCTGGCGGC
AGTAGCGCGGTGGTCCCACCTGACCCCATGCCGAACTCAGAAGTGAAACGCCGTAGCGCCGATGGTAGTG
TGGGGACTCCCCATGCGAGAGTAGGGAACTGCCAGGCATCAAATAAAACGAAAGGCTCAGTCGAAAGACT
GGGCCTTTCGCCCGGGCTAATTATGGGGTGTCGCCCTTATTCGACTCTATAGTGAAGTTCCTATTCTCTA
GAAAGTATAGGAACTTCTGAAGTGGGGATTTAAATGCGGCCGCGCTGAGGGTTTAATCGACGAAGCAGCT
GACGGCCAGTGCCAAGCTTAACGCGTACCGGGCCCAGTATATGTTCCGCAGATGACTGGAGCTCTGCCAT
ACGTGCCCTCTCAAGCACCATTTGTTCCATCTACAGAGACTAGTCACCAACTAGTCTATCAAGACTCACA
GGGTACATTGCTGAGACCAACTGACCAGAGGCAGGGTAGCGGATTGACGGCTCCATCTCCTTCACTTACA
AGGTCTATTGAAAGCCCTTTAGCATCACCAAGCGGAGAATAGATTGTTAAGCTTATTTTTTGTATACTGT
TTTGTGATAGCACGAAGTTTTTCCACGGTATCTTGTTAAAAATATATATTTGTGGCGGGCTTACCTACAT
CAAATTAATAAGAGACTAATTATAAACTAAACACACAAGCAAGCTACTTTAGGGTAAAAGTTTATAAATG
CTTTTGACGTATAAACGTTGCTTGTATTTATTATTACAATTAAAGGTGGATAGAAAACCTAGAGACTAGT
TAGAAACTAATCTCAGGTTTGCGTTAAACTAAATCAGAGCCCGAGAGGTTAACAGAACCTAGAAGGGGAC
TAGATATCCGGGTAGGGAAACAAAAAAAAAAAACAAGACAKCCACATATTAGGGAGACTAGTTAGAAGCT
AGTTCCAGGACTAGGAAAATAAAAGACAATGATACCACAGTCTAGTTGACAACTAGATAGATTCTAGATT
GAGGCCAAAGTCTCTGAGATCCAGGTTAGTTGCAACTAATACTAGTTAGTATCTAGTCTCCTATAACTCT
GAAGCTAGAATAACTTACTACTATTATCCTCACCACTGTTCAGCTGCGCAAACGGAGTGATTGCAAGGTG
TTCAGAGACTAGTTATTGACTAGTCAGTGACTAGCAATAACTAACAAGGTATTAACCTACCATGTCTGCC
ATCACCCTGCACTTCCTCGGGCTCAGCAGCCTTTTCCTCCTCATTTTCATGCTCATTTTCCTTGTTTAAG
ACTGTGACTAGTCAAAGACTAGTCCAGAACCACAAAGGAGAAATGTCTTACCACTTTCTTCATTGCTTGT
CTCTTTTGCATTATCCATGTCTGCAACTAGTTAGAGTCTAGTTAGTGACTAGTCCGACGAGGACTTGCTT
GTCTCCGGATTGTTGGAGGAACTCTCCAGGGCCTCAAGATCCACAACAGAGCCTTCTAGAAGACTGGTCA
ATAACTAGTTGGTCTTTGTCTGAGTCTGACTTACGAGGTTGCATACTCGCTCCCTTTGCCTCGTCAATCG
ATGAGAAAAAGCGCCAAAACTCGCAATATGGCTTTGAACCACACGGTGCTGAGACTAGTTAGAATCTAGT
CCCAAACTAGCTTGGATAGCTTACCTTTGYCCTTTGCGTTGCGACAGGTCTTGCAGGGTATGGTTCCTTT
CTCACCAGCTGATTTAGCTGCCTTGCTACCCTCACGGCGGATCTGCATAAAGAGTGGCTAGAGGTTATAA
ATTAGCACTGATCCTAGGTACGGGGCTGAATGTAACTTGCCYTTCCTTTCTCATCGCGCGGCAAGACAGG
CTTGCTCAAATTCCTACCAGTCACAGGGGTATGCACGGCGTACGGACCACTTGAACTAGTCACAGATTAG
TTAGCAACTAGTCTGCATTGAATGGCTGTACTTACGGGCCCTCGCCATTGTCCTGATCATTTCCAGCTTC
ACCCTCGTTGCTGCAAAGTAGTTAGTGACTAGTCAAGGACTAGTTGAAATGGGAGAAGAAACTCACGAAT
TCTCGACACCCTTAGTATTGTGGTCCTTGGACTTGGTGCTGCTATATATTAGCTAATACACTAGTTAGAC
TCACAGAAACTTACGCAGCTCGCTTGCGCTTCTTGGTAGGAGTCGGGGTTGGGAGAACAGTGCCTTCAAA
CAAGCCTTCATACCATGCTACTTGACTAGTCAGGGACTAGTCACCAAGTAATCTAGATAGGACTTGCCTT
TGGCCTCCATCAGTTCCTTCATAGTGGGAGGTCCATTGTGCAATGTAAACTCCATGCCGTGGGAGTTCTT
GTCCTTCAAGTGCTTGACCAATATGTTTCTGTTGGCAGAGGGAACCTGTCAACTAGTTAATAACTAGTCA
GAAACTAGTATAGCAGTAGACTCACTGTACGCTTGAGGCATCCCTTCACTCGGCAGTAGACTTCATATGG
ATGGATATCAGGCACGCCATTGTCGTCCTGTGGACTAGTCAGTAACTAGGCTTAAAGCTAGTCGGGTCGG
CTTACTATCTTGAAATCCGGCAGCGTAAGCTCCCCGTCCTTAACTGCCTCGAGATAGTGACAGTACTCTG
GGGACTTTCGGAGATCGTTATCGCGAATGCTCGGCATACTAATCGTTGACTAGTCTTGGACTAGTCCCGA
GCAAAAAGGATTGGAGGAGRAGGAGGAAGGTGAGAGTGAGACAAAGAGCGAAATAAGAGCTTCAAAGGCT
ATCTCTAAGCAGTATGAAGGTTAAGTATCTAGTTCTTGACTAGATTTAAAAGAGATTTCGACTAGTTATG
TACCTGGAGTTTGGATATAGGAATGTGTTGTGGTAACGAAATGTAAGGGGGAGGAAAGAAAAAGTCGGTC
AATAGGTAACTCTAAGTCGGCCATTCCTTTTTGGGAGTCGCTAACCATAAACGGCATGGTCGACTTAGAG
TTAGCTCAGGGAATTTAGGGAGTTATCTGCGACCACCGAGGAACGGCGGAATGCCAAAGAATCCCGATGG
AGCTCTAGCTGGCGGTTGACAACCCCACCTTTTGGCGTTTCTGCGGCGTTGCAGGCGGGACTGGATACTT
CGTAGAACCAGAAAGGCAAGGCAGAACGCGCTCAGCAAGAGTGTTGGAAGTGATAGCATGATGTGCCTTG
TTAACTAGGTCAAAATCTGCAGTATGCTTGATGTTATCCAAAGTGTGAGAGAGGAAGGTCCAAACATACA
CGATTGGGAGAGGGCCTAGGTATAAGAGTTTTTGAGTAGAACGCATGTGAGCCCAGCCATCTCGAGGAGA
TTAAACACGGGCCGGCATTTGATGGCTATGTTAGTACCCCAATGGAAACGGTGAGAGTCCAGTGGTCGCA
GATAACTCCCTAAATTCCCTGAGCTAACTCTAAGTCGACCATGCCGTTTATGGTTAGCGCCTCCCAAAAA
GGAATGGCCGACTTAGAGTTACCTCTTGACCGACTTTTTCTTTCCTCCCCCTTACATTTCGTTACCACAA
CACATTCCTATATCCAAACTCCAGGTACATAACTAGTCGAAATCTCTTTTAAATCTAGTCAAGAACTAGA
TACTTAACCTTCATACTGCTTAGAGATAGCCTTTGAAGCTCTTATTTCGCTCTTTGTCTCACTCTCACCT
TCCTCCTCCTCCTCCAATCCTTTTTGCTCGGGACTAGTCCAAGACTAGTCAACGATTAGTATGCCGAGCA
TTCGCGATAACGATCTCCGAAAGTCCCCAGAGTACTGTCACTATCTCGAGGCAGTTAAGGACGGGGAGCT
TACGCTGCCGGATTTCAAGATAGTAAGCCGACCCGACTAGCTTTAAGCCTAGTTACTGACTAGTCCACAG
GACGACAATGGCGTGCCTGATATCCATCCATATGAAGTCTACTGCCGAGTGAAGGGATGCCTCAAGCGTA
CAGTGAGTCTACTGCTATACTAGTTTCTGACTAGTTATTAACTAGTTGACAGGTTCCCTCTGCCAACAGA
AACATATTGGTCAAGCACTTGAAGGACAAGAACTCCCACGGCATGGAGTTTACATTGCACAATGGACCTC
CCACTATGAAGGAACTGATGGAGGCCAAAGGCAAGTCCTATCTAGATTACTTGGTGACTAGTCCCTGACT
AGTCAAGTAGCATGGTATGAAGGCTTGTTTGAAGGCACTGTTCTCCCAACCCCGACTCCTACCAAGAAGC
GCAAGCGAGCTGCGTAAGTTTCTGTGAGTCTAACTAGTGTATTAGCTAATATATAGCAGCACCAAGTCCA
AGGACCACAATACTAAGGGTGTCGAGAATTCGTGAGTTTCTTCTCCCATTTCAACTAGTCCTTGACTAGT
CACTAACTACTTTGCAGCAACGAGGGTGAAGCTGGAAATGATCAGGACAATGGCGAGGGCCCGTAAGTAC
AGCCATTCAATGCAGACTAGTTGCTAACTAATCTGTGACTAGTTCAAGTGGTCCGTACGCCGTGCATACC
CCTGTGACTGGTAGGAATTTGAGCAAGCCTGTCTTGCCGCGCGATGAGAAAGGAARGGCAAGTTACATTC
AGCCCCGTACCTAGGATCAGTGCTAATTTATAACCTCTAGCCACTCTTTATGCAGATCCGCCGTGAGGGT
AGCAAGGCAGCTAAATCAGCTGGTGAGAAAGGAACCATACCCTGCAAGACCTGTCGCAACGCAAAGGRCA
AAGGTAAGCTATCCAAGCTAGTTTGGGACTAGATTCTAACTAGTCTCAGCACCGTGTGGTTCAAAGCCAT
ATTGCGAGTTTTGGCGCTTTTTCTCATCGATTGACGAGGCAAAGGGAGCGAGTATGCAACCTCGTAAGTC
AGACTCAGACAAAGACCAACTAGTTATTGACCAGTCTTCTAGAAGGCTCTGTTGTGGATCTTGAGGCCCT
GGAGAGTTCCTCCAACAATCCGGAGACAAGCAAGTCCTCGTCGGACTAGTCACTAACTAGACTCTAACTA
GTTGCAGACATGGATAATGCAAAAGAGACAAGCAATGAAGAAAGTGGTAAGACATTTCTCCTTTGTGGTT
CTGGACTAGTCTTTGACTAGTCACAGTCTTAAACAAGGAAAATGAGCATGAAAATGAGGAGGAAAAGGCT
GCTGAGCCCGAGGAAGTGCAGGGTGATGGCAGACATGGTAGGTTAATACCTTGTTAGTTATTGCTAGTCA
CTGACTAGTCAATAACTAGTCTCTGAACACCTTGCAATCACTCCGTTTGCGCAGCTGAACAGTGGTGAGG
ATAATAGTAGTAAGTTATTCTAGCTTCAGAGTTATAGGAGACTAGATACTAACTAGTATTAGTTGCAACT
AACCTGGATCTCAGAGACTTTGGCCTCAATCTAGAATCTATCTAGTTGTCAACTAGACTGTGGTATCATT
GTCTTTTATTTTCCTAGTCCTGGAACTAGCTTCTAACTAGTCTCCCTAATATGTGGMTGTCTTGTTTTTT
TTTTTTGTTTCCCTACCCGGATATCTAGTCCCCTTCTAGGTTCTGTTAACCTCTCGGGCTCTGATTTAGT
TTAACGCAAACCTGAGATTAGTTTCTAACTAGTCTCTAGGTTTTCTATCCACCTTTAATTGTAATAATAA
ATACAAGCAACGTTTATACGTCAAAAGCATTTATAAACTTTTACCCTAAAGTAGCTTGCTTGTGTATTTA
GTTTATAATTAGTCTCTTATTAATTTGATGTAGGTAAGCCCGCCACAAATATATATTTTTAACAAGATAC
CGTGGAAAAACTTCGTGCTATCACAAAACAGTATACAAAAAATAAGCTTAACAATCTATTCTCCGCTTGG
TGATGCTAAAGGGCTTTCAATAGACCTTGTAAGTGAAGGAGATGGAGCCGTCAATCCGCTACCCTGCCTC
TGGTCAGTTGGTCTCAGCAATGTACCCTGTGAGTCTTGATAGACTAGTTGGTGACTAGTCTCTGTAGATG
GAACAAATGGTGCTTGAGAGGGCACGTATGGCAGAGCTCCAGTCATCTGCGGAACATATACTGGGCCCGG
GAAGATCTCATGGTCATAGCTGTTTCCGCTGAGGGTTTAATGCTGAGGGTTTAATTAAGACCTCAGCCGA
GACAGCAGAATCACCGCCCAAGTTAAGCCTTTGTGCTGATCATGCTCTCGAACGGGCCAAGTTCGGGAAA
AGCAAAGGAGCGTTTAGTGAGGGGCAATTTGACTCACCTCCCAGGCAACAGATGAGGGGGGCAAAAAGAA
AGAAATTTTCGTGAGTCAATATGGATTCCGAGCATCATTTTCTTGCGGTCTATCTTGCTACGTATGTTGA
TCTTGACGCTGTGGATCAAGCAACGCCACTCGCTCGCTCCATCGCAGGCTGGTCGCAGACAAATTAAAAG
GCGGCAAACTCGTACAGCCGCGGGGTTGTCCGCTGCAAAGTACAGAGTGATAAAAGCCGCCATGCGACCA
TCAACGCGTTGATGCCCAGCTTTTTCGATCCGAGAATCCACCGTAGAGGCGATAGCAAGTAAAGAAAAGC
TAAACAAAAAAAAATTTCTGCCCCTAAGCCATGAAAACGAGATGGGGTGGAGCAGAACCAAGGAAAGAGT
CGCGCTGGGCTGCCGTTCCGGAAGGTGTTGTAAAGGCTCGACGCCCAAGGTGGGAGTCTAGGAGAAGAAT
TTGCATCGGGAGTGGGGCGGGTTACCCCTCCATATCCAATGACAGATATCTACCAGCCAAGGGTTTGAGC
CCGCCCGCTTAGTCGTCGTCCTCGCTTGCCCCTCCATAAAAGGATTTCCCCTCCCCCTCCCACAAAATTT
TCTTTCCCTTCCTCTCCTTGTCCGCTTCAGTACGTATATCTTCCCTTCCCTCGCTTCTCTCCTCCATCCT
TCTTTCATCCATCTCCTGCTAACTTCTCTGCTCAGCACCTCTACGCATTACTAGCCGTAGTATCTGAGCA
CTTCTCCCTTTTATATTCCACAAAACATAACACAGACTTCGTATGTCCAAGCTCGAGAAGTTCACCAACT
GCTACTCCCTCAGCAAGACCCTCCGCTTCAAGGCTATCCCCGTCGGCAAGACCCAAGAGAATATCGATAA
CAAGCGCCTCCTCGTCGAGGATGAGAAGCGCGCCGAGGATTACAAGGGCGTCAAGAAGCTCCTCGATCGC
TACTACCTCTCCTTCATCAACGATGTCCTCCACTCCATCAAGCTCAAGAACCTCAACAACTACATCTCCC
TGTTCCGCAAGAAAACCCGCACCGAGAAAGAGAACAAAGAGCTGGAAAACCTCGAGATCAACCTCCGCAA
AGAGATCGCCAAGGCCTTCAAGGGCAACGAGGGCTACAAGTCCCTGTTCAAGAAGGATATCATCGAAACC
ATCCTGCCTGAGTTCCTCGATGATAAGGATGAGATCGCCCTCGTCAACTCCTTCAACGGCTTCACTACCG
CCTTCACCGGTTTCTTCGATAACCGCGAAAACATGTTCTCCGAGGAAGCCAAGTCCACCTCTATCGCCTT
CCGCTGCATCAACGAGAACTTGACCCGCTACATCAGCAACATGGATATCTTCGAGAAGGTCGATGCCATC
TTCGACAAGCACGAGGTCCAAGAGATCAAAGAAAAGATCCTCAACTCCGATTACGATGTCGAGGATTTCT
TCGAGGGCGAGTTCTTCAACTTCGTGCTCACCCAAGAGGGCATCGATGTCTACAACGCCATCATCGGCGG
CTTCGTCACCGAGTCCGGCGAGAAGATCAAGGGCCTCAACGAGTACATCAACCTCTACAATCAAAAGACC
AAGCAGAAGCTCCCCAAGTTCAAGCCCCTCTACAAGCAGGTCCTCTCCGATCGCGAGTCCCTGTCCTTCT
ACGGCGAGGGTTACACCTCCGATGAGGAAGTCCTCGAGGTCTTTCGCAACACCCTCAACAAGAACTCCGA
GATCTTCTCCAGCATCAAGAAGTTGGAGAAGCTTTTCAAGAACTTCGATGAGTACTCCTCCGCCGGCATC
TTCGTCAAGAACGGCCCTGCTATCTCCACCATCTCCAAGGACATCTTCGGCGAGTGGAACGTCATCCGCG
ATAAGTGGAACGCCGAGTACGATGACATCCACCTCAAGAAGAAGGCCGTCGTTACCGAGAAGTACGAGGA
TGATCGCCGCAAGTCCTTCAAGAAGATCGGCTCCTTCAGCCTCGAGCAGCTCCAAGAGTACGCCGATGCC
GATCTCTCCGTCGTCGAGAAGCTGAAAGAGATCATCATCCAGAAGGTGGACGAGATCTACAAGGTCTACG
GCTCCTCTGAGAAGCTGTTCGATGCCGACTTCGTCCTCGAAAAGTCCCTGAAGAAGAACGACGCCGTCGT
CGCTATCATGAAGGATCTGCTCGATTCCGTGAAGTCGTTCGAGAACTACATCAAGGCTTTCTTCGGTGAG
GGCAAAGAGACTAACCGCGACGAGAGCTTCTACGGTGATTTCGTCCTGGCCTACGATATCCTCCTCAAGG
TCGATCACATCTACGATGCTATCCGCAACTACGTCACCCAGAAGCCTTACTCCAAGGATAAGTTCAAGTT
GTACTTCCAGAATCCTCAGTTCATGGGCGGCTGGGACAAAGACAAAGAAACCGATTACCGCGCCACCATC
CTCCGCTACGGCAGCAAGTACTACCTCGCCATCATGGATAAGAAATACGCCAAGTGCCTCCAAAAGATCG
ATAAGGACGATGTCAACGGCAACTACGAAAAGATCAACTACAAGCTGCTCCCCGGTCCTAACAAGATGCT
GCCCAAGGTGTTCTTCAGCAAGAAATGGATGGCCTACTACAACCCCTCCGAGGATATCCAGAAGATCTAT
AAGAACGGCACCTTCAAAAAGGGCGATATGTTCAACCTCAACGATTGCCACAAGCTCATCGATTTCTTCA
AGGATTCCATCTCGCGCTACCCCAAGTGGTCCAACGCCTACGATTTCAACTTCTCCGAGACTGAGAAGTA
TAAGGATATCGCTGGCTTCTACCGTGAGGTCGAGGAACAGGGTTACAAGGTGTCCTTCGAGTCCGCCTCC
AAGAAAGAGGTCGATAAGCTCGTCGAAGAGGGCAAGCTCTACATGTTCCAAATCTACAACAAGGATTTCT
CCGATAAGTCCCACGGCACCCCTAACCTCCACACCATGTACTTCAAGCTGCTGTTCGACGAGAACAACCA
CGGCCAGATCCGCCTCTCCGGCGGTGCCGAGCTGTTCATGCGCCGTGCTAGCCTGAAGAAAGAAGAGTTG
GTCGTCCATCCTGCTAACTCCCCGATCGCCAACAAGAATCCTGATAACCCCAAGAAAACTACCACCTTGT
CCTACGACGTCTACAAGGACAAGCGCTTCAGCGAGGATCAGTACGAGCTGCACATCCCTATCGCCATCAA
CAAGTGCCCTAAGAACATCTTCAAGATCAATACCGAGGTCCGCGTCCTCCTGAAGCACGATGACAACCCC
TACGTCATCGGTATCGATCGCGGCGAGCGCAACCTCCTCTACATCGTCGTCGTCGATGGCAAGGGTAACA
TCGTCGAGCAGTACTCCCTGAACGAAATCATCAACAACTTCAACGGTATCCGCATCAAGACCGACTACCA
CAGCCTCCTCGATAAGAAAGAAAAAGAGCGCTTCGAGGCCCGCCAGAACTGGACCTCCATCGAGAACATC
AAAGAGTTGAAGGCCGGCTACATCTCGCAGGTCGTCCACAAGATCTGCGAGCTGGTCGAGAAGTATGATG
CCGTGATCGCTCTCGAGGATCTGAACTCCGGCTTCAAGAACAGCCGCGTCAAGGTTGAGAAGCAGGTCTA
CCAAAAGTTCGAGAAGATGCTCATCGACAAGCTCAACTACATGGTCGACAAGAAGTCGAACCCCTGCGCC
ACCGGCGGAGCCCTCAAGGGCTACCAGATCACTAACAAGTTCGAGTCGTTCAAGTCCATGAGCACCCAGA
ACGGTTTCATCTTCTACATCCCCGCCTGGCTCACCTCCAAGATCGATCCCTCGACCGGCTTCGTGAACCT
GCTCAAGACCAAGTACACCTCCATTGCCGATTCCAAGAAGTTCATCTCCAGCTTCGATCGCATCATGTAC
GTCCCCGAGGAAGATCTCTTCGAGTTCGCCCTGGATTATAAGAACTTCAGCCGCACCGACGCCGATTACA
TTAAGAAGTGGAAGCTCTACTCCTACGGCAACCGCATCCGCATCTTCCGCAATCCTAAGAAGAACAACGT
TTTCGATTGGGAAGAAGTCTGCCTCACCTCCGCCTACAAAGAACTGTTCAACAAGTACGGCATCAACTAC
CAGCAGGGCGACATCCGCGCTCTGCTCTGCGAGCAGTCCGATAAGGCCTTCTACTCCTCCTTCATGGCCC
TCATGTCCCTGATGCTCCAGATGCGCAACTCCATCACCGGCCGGACCGATGTCGATTTCCTCATCTCCCC
TGTCAAGAACTCGGATGGTATCTTCTACGATTCCCGGAACTACGAGGCTCAAGAGAACGCCATCTTGCCC
AAGAACGCCGACGCCAACGGCGCCTACAATATCGCCCGCAAGGTCCTCTGGGCCATCGGCCAGTTCAAGA
AAGCTGAGGACGAGAAGCTCGATAAGGTCAAGATCGCCATTTCCAACAAAGAGTGGCTCGAGTACGCCCA
GACCTCCGTCAAGCACAAGCGCCCTGCCGCCACCAAGAAGGCTGGCCAGGCAAAGAAGAAGAAAGGCTCG
TACCCCTACGATGTCCCCGATTACGCTTACCCTTACGACGTGCCTGACTACGCCTATCCGTACGACGTCC
CGGATTATGCCCCTCCCAAGAAGAAGCGCAAGGTCTGAAAGTCTACTGCGGACATTCGATTTATGCCGTT
ATGACTTCCTTAAAAAAGCCTTTACGAATGAAAGAAATGGAATTAGACTTGTTATGTAGTTGATTCTACA
ATGGATTATGATTCCTGAACTTCAAATCCGCTGTTCATTATTAATCTCAGCTCTTCCCGTAAAGCCAATG
TTGAAACTATTCGTAAATGTACCTCGTTTTGCGTGTACCTTGCTTATCACGTGATATTACATGACCTGGA
CAGAGTTCTGCGCGAAAGTCATAACGTAAATCCCGGGCGGTAGGTGCGTCCCGGGCGGAAGGTAGTTTTC
TCGTCCACCCCAACGCGTTTATCAACCTCAACTTTCAACAACCATCATGCCACCAAAAGCGCGTAAAACA
AAGCGAGATTTGATTGAGCAAGAGGGCAGGATCCAATGCGCGATTCAAGACATTAAAAATGGAAAATTTC
AAAAAATTGCGCCCGCAGCGCGTGCATACAAAATTCATCCCAATACATTAAGACCTCAGCGCTAGTGGAG
GTCAACACATCAATGCCTATTTTGGTTTAGTCGTCCAGGCGGTGAGCACAAAATTTGTGTCGTTTGACAA
GATGGTTCATTTAGGCAACTGGTCAGATCAGCCCCACTTGTAGCAGTAGCGGCGGCGCTCGAAGTGTGAC
TCTTATTAGCAGACAGGAACGAGGACATTATTATCATCTGCTGCTTGGTGCACGATAACTTGGTGCGTTT
GTCAAGCAAGGTAAGTGGACGACCCGGTCATACCTTCTTAAGTTCGCCCTTCCTCCCTTTATTTCAGATT
CAATCTGACTTACCTATTCTACCCAAGCATCCAAATGGCCAAGTTGACCAGTGCCGTTCCGGTGCTCACC
GCGCGCGACGTCGCCGGAGCGGTCGAGTTCTGGACCGACCGGCTCGGGTTCTCCCGGGACTTCGTGGAGG
ACGACTTCGCCGGTGTGGTCCGGGACGACGTGACCCTGTTCATCAGCGCGGTCCAGGACCAGGTGGTGCC
GGACAACACCCTGGCCTGGGTGTGGGTGCGCGGCCTGGACGAGCTGTACGCCGAGTGGTCGGAGGTCGTG
TCCACGAACTTCCGGGACGCCTCCGGGCCGGCCATGACCGAGATCGGCGAGCAGCCGTGGGGGCGGGAGT
TCGCCCTGCGCGACCCGGCCGGCAACTGCGTGCACTTCGTGGCCGAGGAGCAGGACTGACCGACGCCGAC
CAACACCGCCGGTCCGACGCGGCCCGACGGGTCCGAGGAGCTTGAGATCCACTTAACGTTACTGAAATCA
TCAAACAGCTTGACGAATCTGGATATAAGATCGTTGGTGTCGATGTCAGCTCCGGAGTTGAGACAAATGG
TGTTCAGGATCTCGATAAGATACGTTCATTTGTCCAAGCAGCAAAGAGTGCCTTCTAGTGATTTAATAGC
TCCATGTCAACAAGAATAAAACGCGTTTCGGGTTTACCTCTTCCAGATACAGCTCATCTGCAATGCATTA
ATGCATTGGACCTCGCAACCCTAGTACGCCCTTCAGGCTCCGGCGAAGCAGAAGAATAGCTTAGCAGAGT
CTATTTTCATTTTCGGGAGACGAGATCAAGCAGATCAACGGTCGTCAAGAGACCTACGAGACTGAGGAAT
CCGCTCTTGGCTCCACGCGACTATATATTTGTCTCTAATTGTACTTTGACATGCTCCTCTTCTTTACTCT
GATAGCTTGACTATGAAAATTCCGTCACCAGCCCCTGGGTTCGCAAAGATAATTGCACTGTTTCTTCCTT
GAACTCTCAAGCCTACAGGACACACATTCATCGTAGGTATAAACCTCGAAAATCATTCCTACTAAGATGG
GTATACAATAGTAACCATGCATGGTTGCCTAGTGAATGCTCCGTAACACCCAATACGCCGGCCGAAACTT
TTTTACAACTCTCCTATGAGTCGTTTACCCAGAATGCACAGGTACACTTGTTTAGAGGTAAATCCCCACT
ACCGCATTAAGACCTCAGCGCGGCCGCAAATTTAAATAAAATGAAGTGAAGTTCCTATACTTTCTAGAGA
ATAGGAACTTCTATAGTGAGTCGAATAAGGGCGACACAAAATTTATTCTAAATGCATAATAAATACTGAT
AACATCTTATAGTTTGTATTATATTTTGTATTATCGTTGACATGTATAATTTTGATATCAAAAACTGATT
TTCCCTTTATTATTTTCGAGATTTATTTTCTTAATTCTCTTTAACAAACTAGAAATATTGTATATACAAA
AAATCATAAATAATAGATGAATAGTTTAATTATAGGTGTTCATCAATCGAAAAAGCAACGTATCTTATTT
AAAGTGCGTTGCTTTTTTCTCATTTATAAGGTTAAATAATTCTCATATATCAAGCAAAGTGACAGGCGCC
CTTAAATATTCTGACAAATGCTCTTTCCCTAAACTCCCCCCATAAAAAAACCCGCCGAAGCGGGTTTTTA
CGTTATTTGCGGATTAACGATTACTCGTTATCAGAACCGCCCAGGGGGCCCGAGCTTAAGACTGGCCGTC
GTTTTACAACACAGAAAGAGTTTGTAGAAACGCAAAAAGGCCATCCGTCAGGGGCCTTCTGCTTAGTTTG
ATGCCTGGCAGTTCCCTACTCTCGCCTTCCGCTTCCTCGCTCACTGACTCGCTGCGCTCGGTCGTTCGGC
TGCGGCGAGCGGTATCAGCTCACTCAAAGGCGGTAATACGGTTATCCACAGAATCAGGGGATAACGCAGG
AAAGAACATGTGAGCAAAAGGCCAGCAAAAGGCCAGGAACCGTAAAAAGGCCGCGTTGCTGGCGTTTTTC
CATAGGCTCCGCCCCCCTGACGAGCATCACAAAAATCGACGCTCAAGTCAGAGGTGGCGAAACCCGACAG
GACTATAAAGATACCAGGCGTTTCCCCCTGGAAGCTCCCTCGTGCGCTCTCCTGTTCCGACCCTGCCGCT
TACCGGATACCTGTCCGCCTTTCTCCCTTCGGGAAGCGTGGCGCTTTCTCATAGCTCACGCTGTAGGTAT
CTCAGTTCGGTGTAGGTCGTTCGCTCCAAGCTGGGCTGTGTGCACGAACCCCCCGTTCAGCCCGACCGCT
GCGCCTTATCCGGTAACTATCGTCTTGAGTCCAACCCGGTAAGACACGACTTATCGCCACTGGCAGCAGC
CACTGGTAACAGGATTAGCAGAGCGAGGTATGTAGGCGGTGCTACAGAGTTCTTGAAGTGGTGGGCTAAC
TACGGCTACACTAGAAGAACAGTATTTGGTATCTGCGCTCTGCTGAAGCCAGTTACCTTCGGAAAAAGAG
TTGGTAGCTCTTGATCCGGCAAACAAACCACCGCTGGTAGCGGTGGTTTTTTTGTTTGCAAGCAGCAGAT
TACGCGCAGAAAAAAAGGATCTCAAGAAGATCCTTTGATCTTTTCTACGGGGTCTGACGCTCAGTGGAAC
GACGCGCGCGTAACTCACGTTAAGGGATTTTGGTCATGAGCTTGCGCCGTCCCGTCAAGTCAGCGTAATG
CTCTGCTT
